LOCUS       Exported 9766 bp ds-DNA circular SYN 13-MAY-2021
DEFINITION  Expresses Smo-FLAG K444R.
ACCESSION   .
VERSION     .
KEYWORDS    GP822
SOURCE      synthetic DNA construct
  ORGANISM  synthetic DNA construct
REFERENCE   1 (bases 1 to 9766)
  AUTHORS   Desai PB, Stuck MW, Lv B, Pazour GJ
  TITLE     Ubiquitin links smoothened to intraflagellar transport to regulate
            Hedgehog signaling.
  JOURNAL   J Cell Biol. 2020 Jul 6;219(7). pii: 151798. doi:
            10.1083/jcb.201912104.
  PUBMED    32435793
REFERENCE   2 (bases 1 to 9766)
  AUTHORS   .
  TITLE     Direct Submission
  JOURNAL   Exported May 13, 2021 from SnapGene Server 1.1.58
            http://www.snapgene.com
FEATURES             Location/Qualifiers
     source          1..9766
                     /organism="synthetic DNA construct"
                     /mol_type="other DNA"
     LTR             1..634
                     /label=3' LTR
                     /note="3' long terminal repeat (LTR) from HIV-1"
     misc_feature    681..806
                     /label=HIV-1 Psi
                     /note="packaging signal of human immunodeficiency virus
                     type 1"
     misc_feature    1303..1536
                     /label=RRE
                     /note="The Rev response element (RRE) of HIV-1 allows for
                     Rev-dependent mRNA export from the nucleus to the
                     cytoplasm."
     CDS             1721..1765
                     /codon_start=1
                     /product="antigenic peptide corresponding to amino acids
                     655 to 669 of the HIV envelope protein gp41 (Lutje Hulsik
                     et al., 2013)"
                     /label=gp41 peptide
                     /note="recognized by the 2H10 single-chain llama nanobody"
                     /translation="KNEQELLELDKWASL"
     misc_feature    2061..2178
                     /label=cPPT/CTS
                     /note="central polypurine tract and central termination
                     sequence of HIV-1"
     polyA_signal    2227..2275
                     /note="synthetic polyadenylation signal"
     misc_feature    2289..2380
                     /label=pause site
                     /note="RNA polymerase II transcriptional pause signal from
                     the human alpha-2 globin gene"
     primer_bind     2329..2348
                     /label=RVprimer3
                     /note="pGL3 vector, forward primer"
     polyA_signal    2395..2529
                     /label=SV40 poly(A) signal
                     /note="SV40 polyadenylation signal"
     primer_bind     complement(2432..2451)
                     /label=SV40pA-R
                     /note="SV40 polyA, reverse primer"
     CDS             2725..3120
                     /codon_start=1
                     /gene="Aspergillus terreus BSD"
                     /product="blasticidin S deaminase"
                     /label=BSD
                     /note="confers resistance to blasticidin"
                     /translation="MAKPLSQEESTLIERATATINSIPISEDYSVASAALSSDGRIFTG
                     VNVYHFTGGPCAELVVLGTAAAAAAGNLTCIVAIGNENRGILSPCGRCRQVLLDLHPGI
                     KAIVKDSDGQPTAVGIRELLPSGYVWEG"
     misc_feature    3121..3706
                     /label=IRES2
                     /note="internal ribosome entry site (IRES) of the
                     encephalomyocarditis virus (EMCV)"
     primer_bind     complement(3287..3304)
                     /label=IRES reverse
                     /note="IRES internal ribosome entry site, reverse primer.
                     Also called pCDH-rev"
     primer_bind     3514..3533
                     /label=IRES-F
                     /note="IRES internal ribosome entry site, forward primer"
     regulatory      6093..6102
                     /regulatory_class="other"
                     /note="vertebrate consensus sequence for strong initiation
                     of translation (Kozak, 1987)"
     CDS             6102..6167
                     /codon_start=1
                     /product="three tandem FLAG(R) epitope tags, followed by an
                     enterokinase cleavage site"
                     /label=3xFLAG
                     /translation="DYKDHDGDYKDHDIDYKDDDDK"
     misc_feature    6208..6796
                     /label=WPRE
                     /note="woodchuck hepatitis virus posttranscriptional
                     regulatory element"
     primer_bind     complement(6261..6281)
                     /label=WPRE-R
                     /note="WPRE, reverse primer"
     CDS             complement(6679..6690)
                     /codon_start=1
                     /product="Factor Xa recognition and cleavage site"
                     /label=Factor Xa site
                     /translation="IEGR"
     LTR             6944..7124
                     /label=5' LTR (truncated)
                     /note="truncated 5' long terminal repeat (LTR) from HIV-1"
     primer_bind     complement(7171..7189)
                     /label=pBRforEco
                     /note="pBR322 vectors, upsteam of EcoRI site, forward
                     primer"
     promoter        7257..7361
                     /gene="bla"
                     /label=AmpR promoter
     CDS             7362..8222
                     /codon_start=1
                     /gene="bla"
                     /product="beta-lactamase"
                     /label=AmpR
                     /note="confers resistance to ampicillin, carbenicillin, and
                     related antibiotics"
                     /translation="MSIQHFRVALIPFFAAFCLPVFAHPETLVKVKDAEDQLGARVGYI
                     ELDLNSGKILESFRPEERFPMMSTFKVLLCGAVLSRVDAGQEQLGRRIHYSQNDLVEYS
                     PVTEKHLTDGMTVRELCSAAITMSDNTAANLLLTTIGGPKELTAFLHNMGDHVTRLDRW
                     EPELNEAIPNDERDTTMPVAMATTLRKLLTGELLTLASRQQLIDWMEADKVAGPLLRSA
                     LPAGWFIADKSGAGERGSRGIIAALGPDGKPSRIVVIYTTGSQATMDERNRQIAEIGAS
                     LIKHW"
     primer_bind     complement(7580..7599)
                     /label=Amp-R
                     /note="Ampicillin resistance gene, reverse primer"
     rep_origin      8393..8981
                     /direction=RIGHT
                     /label=ori
                     /note="high-copy-number ColE1/pMB1/pBR322/pUC origin of
                     replication"
     primer_bind     8882..8901
                     /label=pBR322ori-F
                     /note="pBR322 origin, forward primer"
     primer_bind     9135..9152
                     /label=L4440
                     /note="L4440 vector, forward primer"
     primer_bind     9244..9263
                     /label=SV40pro-F
                     /note="SV40 promoter/origin, forward primer"
     protein_bind    9392..9413
                     /label=CAP binding site
                     /bound_moiety="E. coli catabolite activator protein"
                     /note="CAP binding activates transcription in the presence
                     of cAMP."
     promoter        9428..9458
                     /label=lac promoter
                     /note="promoter for the E. coli lac operon"
     protein_bind    9466..9482
                     /label=lac operator
                     /bound_moiety="lac repressor encoded by lacI"
                     /note="The lac repressor binds to the lac operator to
                     inhibit transcription in E. coli. This inhibition can be
                     relieved by adding lactose or
                     isopropyl-beta-D-thiogalactopyranoside (IPTG)."
     primer_bind     9471..9493
                     /label=M13/pUC Reverse
                     /note="In lacZ gene"
     primer_bind     9490..9506
                     /label=M13 rev
                     /note="common sequencing primer, one of multiple similar
                     variants"
     primer_bind     9490..9506
                     /label=M13 Reverse
                     /note="In lacZ gene. Also called M13-rev"
ORIGIN
        1 tggaagggct aattcactcc caaagaagac aagatatcct tgatctgtgg atctaccaca
       61 cacaaggcta cttccctgat tagcagaact acacaccagg gccaggggtc agatatccac
      121 tgacctttgg atggtgctac aagctagtac cagttgagcc agataaggta gaagaggcca
      181 ataaaggaga gaacaccagc ttgttacacc ctgtgagcct gcatgggatg gatgacccgg
      241 agagagaagt gttagagtgg aggtttgaca gccgcctagc atttcatcac gtggcccgag
      301 agctgcatcc ggagtacttc aagaactgct gatatcgagc ttgctacaag ggactttccg
      361 ctggggactt tccagggagg cgtggcctgg gcgggactgg ggagtggcga gccctcagat
      421 cctgcatata agcagctgct ttttgcctgt actgggtctc tctggttaga ccagatctga
      481 gcctgggagc tctctggcta actagggaac ccactgctta agcctcaata aagcttgcct
      541 tgagtgcttc aagtagtgtg tgcccgtctg ttgtgtgact ctggtaacta gagatccctc
      601 agaccctttt agtcagtgtg gaaaatctct agcagtggcg cccgaacagg gacttgaaag
      661 cgaaagggaa accagaggag ctctctcgac gcaggactcg gcttgctgaa gcgcgcacgg
      721 caagaggcga ggggcggcga ctgcagagta cgccaaaaat tttgactagc ggaggctaga
      781 aggagagaga tgggtgcgag agcgtcagta ttaagcgggg gagaattaga tcgcgatggg
      841 aaaaaattcg gttaaggcca gggggaaaga aaaaatataa attaaaacat atagtatggg
      901 caagcaggga gctagaacga ttcgcagtta atcctggcct gttagaaaca tcagaaggct
      961 gtagacaaat actgggacag ctacaaccat cccttcagac aggatcagaa gaacttagat
     1021 cattatataa tacagtagca accctctatt gtgtgcatca aaggatagag ataaaagaca
     1081 ccaaggaagc tttagacaag atagaggaag agcaaaacaa aagtaagacc accgcacagc
     1141 aagcggccgg ccgctgatct tcagacctgg aggaggagat atgagggaca attggagaag
     1201 tgaattatat aaatataaag tagtaaaaat tgaaccatta ggagtagcac ccaccaaggc
     1261 aaagagaaga gtggtgcaga gagaaaaaag agcagtggga ataggagctt tgttccttgg
     1321 gttcttggga gcagcaggaa gcactatggg cgcagcgtca atgacgctga cggtacaggc
     1381 cagacaatta ttgtctggta tagtgcagca gcagaacaat ttgctgaggg ctattgaggc
     1441 gcaacagcat ctgttgcaac tcacagtctg gggcatcaag cagctccagg caagaatcct
     1501 ggctgtggaa agatacctaa aggatcaaca gctcctgggg atttggggtt gctctggaaa
     1561 actcatttgc accactgctg tgccttggaa tgctagttgg agtaataaat ctctggaaca
     1621 gatttggaat cacacgacct ggatggagtg ggacagagaa attaacaatt acacaagctt
     1681 aatacactcc ttaattgaag aatcgcaaaa ccagcaagaa aagaatgaac aagaattatt
     1741 ggaattagat aaatgggcaa gtttgtggaa ttggtttaac ataacaaatt ggctgtggta
     1801 tataaaatta ttcataatga tagtaggagg cttggtaggt ttaagaatag tttttgctgt
     1861 actttctata gtgaatagag ttaggcaggg atattcacca ttatcgtttc agacccacct
     1921 cccaaccccg aggggacccg acaggcccga aggaatagaa gaagaaggtg gagagagaga
     1981 cagagacaga tccattcgat tagtgaacgg atctcgacgg tatcgccgaa ttctcaacaa
     2041 taggcagtat tcatccacaa ttttaaaaga aaagggggga ttggggggta cagtgcaggg
     2101 gaaagaatag tagacataat agcaacagac atacaaacta aagaattaca aaaacaaatt
     2161 acaaaaattc aaaattttcg ggtttattac tcggacagca gagatccagt ttggactagt
     2221 ggccgcaata aaatatcttt attttcatta catctgtgtg ttggtttttt gtgtgaatcg
     2281 atagtactaa catacgctct ccatcaaaac aaaacgaaac aaaacaaact agcaaaatag
     2341 gctgtcccca gtgcaagtgc aggtgccaga acatttctct atcgataggt accgaacttg
     2401 tttattgcag cttataatgg ttacaaataa agcaatagca tcacaaattt cacaaataaa
     2461 gcattttttt cactgcattc tagttgtggt ttgtccaaac tcatcaatgt atcttatcat
     2521 gtctggatcc ccgggaacag attcgcgact agtggacaca caggataggg gtgggcagca
     2581 tgaggggggc cagagggaga gggggcagag ctgggctgga cgaggggaca ccccgcccca
     2641 atggggcgtg acgagctgcc agcccaggct ccggggcacg taaaagcggg gctgtgagac
     2701 cggagagcac ggagcgacat taatatggcc aagcctttgt ctcaagaaga atccaccctc
     2761 attgaaagag caacggctac aatcaacagc atccccatct ctgaagacta cagcgtcgcc
     2821 agcgcagctc tctctagcga cggccgcatc ttcactggtg tcaatgtata tcattttact
     2881 gggggacctt gtgcagaact cgtggtgctg ggcactgctg ctgctgcggc agctggcaac
     2941 ctgacttgta tcgtcgcgat cggaaatgag aacaggggca tcttgagccc ctgcggacgg
     3001 tgccgacagg tgcttctcga tctgcatcct gggatcaaag ccatagtgaa ggacagtgat
     3061 ggacagccga cggcagttgg gattcgtgaa ttgctgccct ctggttatgt gtgggagggc
     3121 cccctctccc tccccccccc taacgttact ggccgaagcc gcttggaata aggccggtgt
     3181 gcgtttgtct atatgttatt ttccaccata ttgccgtctt ttggcaatgt gagggcccgg
     3241 aaacctggcc ctgtcttctt gacgagcatt cctaggggtc tttcccctct cgccaaagga
     3301 atgcaaggtc tgttgaatgt cgtgaaggaa gcagttcctc tggaagcttc ttgaagacaa
     3361 acaacgtctg tagcgaccct ttgcaggcag cggaaccccc cacctggcga caggtgcctc
     3421 tgcggccaaa agccacgtgt ataagataca cctgcaaagg cggcacaacc ccagtgccac
     3481 gttgtgagtt ggatagttgt ggaaagagtc aaatggctct cctcaagcgt attcaacaag
     3541 gggctgaagg atgcccagaa ggtaccccat tgtatgggat ctgatctggg gcctcggtac
     3601 acatgcttta catgtgttta gtcgaggtta aaaaaacgtc taggcccccc gaaccacggg
     3661 gacgtggttt tcctttgaaa aacacgatga taatatggcc acaaccatag accatggccg
     3721 ctggccgccc cgtgcgtggg cccgagctgg cgccccggag gctgctgcag ttgctgctgc
     3781 tggtactgct ggggggcccg ggccgggggg cggccttgag cgggaacgtg accgggcctg
     3841 ggcctcacag cgccagcggg agctcgagga gggacgtgcc ggtgaccagc cctccgccgc
     3901 cgctgctgag ccactgcggc cgggccgccc actgcgagcc tttgcgctac aacgtgtgcc
     3961 tgggctcggc gctgccctac ggagccacca ccacgctgct ggctggggac tcggactcgc
     4021 aggaggaagc gcacggcaag ctcgtgctct ggtccggcct ccggaatgcc ccccgctgct
     4081 gggcagtgat ccagcccctg ctgtgtgctg tctacatgcc caagtgtgag aatgaccgag
     4141 tggagttgcc cagccgtacc ctctgccagg ccacccgagg cccctgtgcc attgtggagc
     4201 gggagcgagg gtggcctgac tttctgcgtt gcacaccgga ccacttccct gaaggctgcc
     4261 caaacgaggt acaaaacatc aagttcaaca gctcaggcca atgtgaagca cccttggtgc
     4321 gaacagacaa ccccaagagc tggtatgagg acgtggaggg ctgtgggatt cagtgtcaga
     4381 acccgctgtt caccgaggcc gagcaccagg acatgcacag ctacatcgca gccttcgggg
     4441 cggtcactgg tctctgcacg ctcttcacac tggccacctt tgtggctgac tggcggaact
     4501 ccaatcgcta ccctgcggtt attctcttct atgtcaatgc gtgtttcttc gtgggcagca
     4561 ttggctggct ggcccagttc atggatggtg cccgccgaga gattgtttgc cgagcagatg
     4621 gcaccatgag atttggggag cccacctcca gtgagaccct gtcctgtgtc atcatctttg
     4681 tcattgtgta ctatgccttg atggctggag tagtctggtt cgtggtcctc acctatgcct
     4741 ggcacacctc cttcaaagcc ctgggcacca cctaccagcc tctctcgggc aagacatcct
     4801 atttccacct gctcacgtgg tcactcccct ttgtcctcac ggtggcaatc ctggctgtgg
     4861 ctcaggtaga tggagactcc gtgagtggca tctgttttgt aggctacaag aactatcggt
     4921 accgtgctgg ctttgtcctg gccccaattg gcctggtgct tattgtggga ggctacttcc
     4981 tcatcagagg ggtcatgact ctgttctcca tcaagagcaa ccaccctggg cttctgagtg
     5041 agagggcagc cagcaagatc aacgagacca tgctgcgcct gggcattttt ggcttcctgg
     5101 cctttggctt tgtgctcatc accttcagct gccacttcta tgacttcttc aaccaggctg
     5161 agtgggagcg tagcttccgg gactatgtgc tatgccaagc caacgtgacc atcgggctgc
     5221 ctaccaagaa gcccattcct gactgtgaga tcaagaatcg gcccagcctc ctggtggaga
     5281 agatcaatct atttgccatg tttggcactg gcattgccat gagcacctgg gtctggacca
     5341 aggccaccct gctcatctgg aggcgcacct ggtgcaggtt gactgggcac agtgatgatg
     5401 agcccaagag aatcaagaag agcaagatga tcgccaaggc cttctctaag cggcgtgagc
     5461 tgctgcagaa cccgggccag gagctctcct tcagcatgca cactgtctcc catgatggac
     5521 ctgttgcggg tttggctttt gacctcaatg aaccctcagc tgacgtctcc tctgcctggg
     5581 ctcagcatgt caccaagatg gtggctcgga gaggagccat attgccccag gatgtgtccg
     5641 ttacccctgt ggcaactcca gtgccaccag aagaacaagc caacatgtgg ctggttgagg
     5701 cagagatctc cccagagtta gagaagcgtt tgggccggaa gaaaaagcgg aggaagagga
     5761 agaaggaggt gtgccccttg aggccagccc ctgagcttca ccactctgcc cctgttcctg
     5821 ccaccagtgc agttcctcgg ctgcctcagc tgcctcggca gaagtgcctg gtagctgcaa
     5881 acgcctgggg aacaggggag tcctgccgac agggagcctg gactctagtc tccaacccct
     5941 tctgcccaga gcctagtccc catcaagatc catttctccc tggtgcctca gccccccggg
     6001 tctgggctca gggccgcctc caggggctgg gatccattca ttcccgcact aacctaatgg
     6061 aggctgagat cttggatgca gactcggact tcgccaccat ggactacaaa gaccatgacg
     6121 gtgattataa agatcatgac atcgattaca aggatgacga tgacaaggcg gccgcttagt
     6181 aagtaagatc cgaactcgag agatcctaat caacctctgg attacaaaat ttgtgaaaga
     6241 ttgactggta ttcttaacta tgttgctcct tttacgctat gtggatacgc tgctttaatg
     6301 cctttgtatc atgctattgc ttcccgtatg gctttcattt tctcctcctt gtataaatcc
     6361 tggttgctgt ctctttatga ggagttgtgg cccgttgtca ggcaacgtgg cgtggtgtgc
     6421 actgtgtttg ctgacgcaac ccccactggt tggggcattg ccaccacctg tcagctcctt
     6481 tccgggactt tcgctttccc cctccctatt gccacggcgg aactcatcgc cgcctgcctt
     6541 gcccgctgct ggacaggggc tcggctgttg ggcactgaca attccgtggt gttgtcgggg
     6601 aaatcatcgt cctttccttg gctgctcgcc tgtgttgcca cctggattct gcgcgggacg
     6661 tccttctgct acgtcccttc ggccctcaat ccagcggacc ttccttcccg cggcctgctg
     6721 ccggctctgc ggcctcttcc gcgtcttcgc cttcgccctc agacgagtcg gatctccctt
     6781 tgggccgcct ccccgcctgg tacctttaag accaatgact tacaaggcag ctgtagatct
     6841 tagccacttt ttaaaagaaa aggggggact ggaagggcta attcactccc aacgaagaca
     6901 agatcacctg caggacaggc gcgccctgct ttttgcttgt actgggtctc tctggttaga
     6961 ccagatctga gcctgggagc tctctggcta actagggaac ccactgctta agcctcaata
     7021 aagcttgcct tgagtgcttc aagtagtgtg tgcccgtctg ttgtgtgact ctggtaacta
     7081 gagatccctc agaccctttt agtcagtgtg gaaaatctct agcacccggg cgattaagga
     7141 aagggctaga tcattcttga agacgaaagg gcctcgtgat acgcctattt ttataggtta
     7201 atgtcatgat aataatggtt tcttagacgt caggtggcac ttttcgggga aatgtgcgcg
     7261 gaacccctat ttgtttattt ttctaaatac attcaaatat gtatccgctc atgagacaat
     7321 aaccctgata aatgcttcaa taatattgaa aaaggaagag tatgagtatt caacatttcc
     7381 gtgtcgccct tattcccttt tttgcggcat tttgccttcc tgtttttgct cacccagaaa
     7441 cgctggtgaa agtaaaagat gctgaagatc agttgggtgc acgagtgggt tacatcgaac
     7501 tggatctcaa cagcggtaag atccttgaga gttttcgccc cgaagaacgt tttccaatga
     7561 tgagcacttt taaagttctg ctatgtggcg cggtattatc ccgtgttgac gccgggcaag
     7621 agcaactcgg tcgccgcata cactattctc agaatgactt ggttgagtac tcaccagtca
     7681 cagaaaagca tcttacggat ggcatgacag taagagaatt atgcagtgct gccataacca
     7741 tgagtgataa cactgcggcc aacttacttc tgacaacgat cggaggaccg aaggagctaa
     7801 ccgctttttt gcacaacatg ggggatcatg taactcgcct tgatcgttgg gaaccggagc
     7861 tgaatgaagc cataccaaac gacgagcgtg acaccacgat gcctgtagca atggcaacaa
     7921 cgttgcgcaa actattaact ggcgaactac ttactctagc ttcccggcaa caattaatag
     7981 actggatgga ggcggataaa gttgcaggac cacttctgcg ctcggccctt ccggctggct
     8041 ggtttattgc tgataaatct ggagccggtg agcgtgggtc tcgcggtatc attgcagcac
     8101 tggggccaga tggtaagccc tcccgtatcg tagttatcta cacgacgggg agtcaggcaa
     8161 ctatggatga acgaaataga cagatcgctg agataggtgc ctcactgatt aagcattggt
     8221 aactgtcaga ccaagtttac tcatatatac tttagattga tttaaaactt catttttaat
     8281 ttaaaaggat ctaggtgaag atcctttttg ataatctcat gaccaaaatc ccttaacgtg
     8341 agttttcgtt ccactgagcg tcagaccccg tagaaaagat caaaggatct tcttgagatc
     8401 ctttttttct gcgcgtaatc tgctgcttgc aaacaaaaaa accaccgcta ccagcggtgg
     8461 tttgtttgcc ggatcaagag ctaccaactc tttttccgaa ggtaactggc ttcagcagag
     8521 cgcagatacc aaatactgtt cttctagtgt agccgtagtt aggccaccac ttcaagaact
     8581 ctgtagcacc gcctacatac ctcgctctgc taatcctgtt accagtggct gctgccagtg
     8641 gcgataagtc gtgtcttacc gggttggact caagacgata gttaccggat aaggcgcagc
     8701 ggtcgggctg aacggggggt tcgtgcacac agcccagctt ggagcgaacg acctacaccg
     8761 aactgagata cctacagcgt gagctatgag aaagcgccac gcttcccgaa gggagaaagg
     8821 cggacaggta tccggtaagc ggcagggtcg gaacaggaga gcgcacgagg gagcttccag
     8881 ggggaaacgc ctggtatctt tatagtcctg tcgggtttcg ccacctctga cttgagcgtc
     8941 gatttttgtg atgctcgtca ggggggcgga gcctatggaa aaacgccagc aacgcggcct
     9001 ttttacggtt cctggccttt tgctggcctt ttgctcacat gttctttcct gcgttatccc
     9061 ctgattctgt ggataaccgt attaccgcct ttgagtgagc tgataccgct cgccgcagcc
     9121 gaacgaccga gcgcagcgag tcagtgagcg aggaagcgga agagcgccca atacgcaaac
     9181 cgcctctccc cgcgcgttgg ccgattcatt aatgcagcaa gctcatggct gactaatttt
     9241 ttttatttat gcagaggccg aggccgcctc ggcctctgag ctattccaga agtagtgagg
     9301 aggctttttt ggaggcctag gcttttgcaa aaagctcccc gtggcacgac aggtttcccg
     9361 actggaaagc gggcagtgag cgcaacgcaa ttaatgtgag ttagctcact cattaggcac
     9421 cccaggcttt acactttatg cttccggctc gtatgttgtg tggaattgtg agcggataac
     9481 aatttcacac aggaaacagc tatgacatga ttacgaattt cacaaataaa gcattttttt
     9541 cactgcattc tagttgtggt ttgtccaaac tcatcaatgt atcttatcat gtctggatca
     9601 actggataac tcaagctaac caaaatcatc ccaaacttcc caccccatac cctattacca
     9661 ctgccaatta cctgtggttt catttactct aaacctgtga ttcctctgaa ttattttcat
     9721 tttaaagaaa ttgtatttgt taaatatgta ctacaaactt agtagt
//
